Addgene plasmid #246408: pEGFP-C1_NLS_ K682R_K686R_K69R_K709R POLH (4KR)
Purpose: Expresses K682R_K686R_K694R_K709R POLH with an N-terminal NLS-GFP tag in mammalian cells
Depositing lab: Roger Woodgate. Depositing organization: National Institute of Child Health and Human Development (NICHD). Publication: Human DNA polymerase eta is regulated by mutually exclusive mono-ubiquitination and mono-NEDDylation. Moreno NC, Korchak EJ, Latancia MT, D'Orlando DA, Adegbenro T, Barnes RP, Bezsonova I, Woodgate R, Ashton NW. Nucleic Acids Res. 2026 Feb 5;54(4):gkag098. doi: 10.1093/nar/gkag098. PubMed 41693564.
Backbone
  Vector backbone: pEGFP-C1_N-NLS
  Total vector size (bp): 6861
  Vector type: Mammalian Expression
Growth in bacteria
  Bacterial resistance: Kanamycin, 50 μg/mL
  Growth temperature: 37°C
  Growth strain: DH5alpha
  Copy number: High Copy
Gene/Insert
  Gene/Insert name: POLH (alt name: DNA polymerase eta)
  Species: H. sapiens (human)
  Mutation: K682R, K686R, K694R, K709R
  Entrez Gene: POLH (a.k.a. RAD30, RAD30A, XP-V, XPV)
  Tag / fusion protein: NLS-EGFP (N terminal on backbone)
Terms and licenses: Academic/Nonprofit Terms; Industry Terms: Not Available to Industry
Depositor comments: This plasmid is a variant of pEGFP-C1_N-NLS_WT POLH (Addgene #221868) with the POLH CDS mutated at K682R, K686R, K694R and K709R. These mutations prevent POLH mono-ubiquitination and mono-NEDDylation. Please visit https://doi.org/10.1101/2024.10.12.618026 for bioRxiv preprint.
How to cite: pEGFP-C1_NLS_ K682R_K686R_K69R_K709R POLH (4KR) was a gift from Roger Woodgate (Addgene plasmid # 246408 ; http://n2t.net/addgene:246408 ; RRID:Addgene_246408)
