[The description below was written by a language model from this plasmid's Addgene catalogue record and pLannotate feature annotations shown in this document.]
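Description:
pEGFP-C1_NLS_ K682R_K686R_K69R_K709R POLH (4KR) is a 6,861 bp mammalian expression plasmid built on a pEGFP-C1 derivative that carries an added N-terminal nuclear localisation signal. It is maintained in E. coli at high copy through a ColE1/pUC-type origin and selected with kanamycin. The single NeoR/KanR (aph(3')-II) gene sits behind tandem bacterial (bla) and SV40 early promoters and is terminated by an HSV TK poly(A) signal, so the same marker can also confer G418 resistance in mammalian cells. An f1 origin is also present. The short ble, SV40 large T antigen and bGH poly(A) fragments in the annotation appear to be residual backbone sequence rather than functional parts.

The payload is a fusion reading frame driven by the human CMV immediate early enhancer and promoter and terminated by the SV40 poly(A) signal. EGFP is followed by a short remnant of the multiple cloning site and then the human POLH coding sequence, which encodes DNA polymerase eta, the translesion synthesis polymerase also known as RAD30A or XPV. The NLS is recorded as part of the N-terminal tag but is not annotated as a separate feature; it presumably lies in the gap between the promoter and EGFP. POLH carries four lysine-to-arginine substitutions, K682R, K686R, K694R and K709R (the "K69R" in the plasmid name appears to be a truncation of K694R). According to the depositor, these changes prevent mono-ubiquitination and mono-NEDDylation of the polymerase. The construct is a variant of a matching wild-type POLH plasmid, and it suits experiments that compare the behaviour of fluorescently tagged modification-deficient and wild-type polymerase eta in mammalian cells.
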