Features (pLannotate 1.2.2; 15 found; start..end, strand, type, name):
     61..364     +  enhancer       CMV enhancer: human cytomegalovirus immediate early enhancer
    365..568     +  promoter       CMV promoter: human cytomegalovirus (CMV) immediate early promoter
    646..1359    +  CDS            EGFP: EGFP is a basic (constitutively fluorescent) green fluorescent protein published in 1996, derived from Aequorea victoria. It is reported to be a rapidly-maturing weak dimer with moderate acid sensitivity.
   1360..1378    +  misc_feature   MCS (fragment): multiple cloning site
   1381..3516    +  CDS            POLH (sequence partly withheld): POLH_HUMAN - Also known as RAD30, RAD30A, XPV. Experimental evidence at protein level: Swiss-Prot protein existence level 1. DNA polymerase specifically involved in the DNA repair by translesion synthesis (TLS) (PubMed:10385124, PubMed:11743006, PubMed:24449906, PubMed:24553286, PubMed:16357261). Due to low processivity on both damaged and normal DNA, cooperates with the heterotetrameric (REV3L, REV7, POLD2 and POLD3) POLZ complex for complete bypass of DNA lesions. Inserts one or 2 nucleotide(s) opposite the lesion, the primer is further extended by the tetrameric POLZ complex. In the case of
   3542..3626    +  CDS            large T antigen (fragment): large T antigen from SV40 (simian virus 40)
   3649..3770    +  polyA_signal   SV40 poly(A) signal: SV40 polyadenylation signal
   3804..4232    -  rep_origin     f1 ori (sequence partly withheld): f1 bacteriophage origin of replication; arrow indicates direction of (+) strand synthesis
   4259..4363    +  promoter       AmpR promoter: bla
   4365..4722    +  promoter       SV40 promoter: SV40 enhancer and early promoter
   4757..5551    +  CDS            NeoR/KanR: aminoglycoside phosphotransferase from Tn5; aph(3')-II (or nptII); confers resistance to neomycin, kanamycin, and G418 (Geneticin®)
   5572..5724    +  CDS            ble (fragment): BLE_KLEPN - Experimental evidence at protein level: Swiss-Prot protein existence level 1. Binding protein with a strong affinity to the bleomycin family of antibiotics. Binds to CL990; an antimitotic-antibiotic compound. From Klebsiella pneumoniae.
   5783..5830    +  polyA_signal   HSV TK poly(A) signal: herpes simplex virus thymidine kinase polyadenylation signal (Cole and Stacy, 1985)
   5921..5937    -  polyA_signal   bGH poly(A) signal (fragment): bovine growth hormone polyadenylation signal
   6159..6747    +  rep_origin     ori: high-copy-number ColE1/pMB1/pBR322/pUC origin of replication
>Addgene plasmid #246408 | pEGFP-C1_NLS_ K682R_K686R_K69R_K709R POLH (4KR) | addgene full sequence | sequence record 491743 | Addgene NGS Result
TAGTTATTAATAGTAATCAATTACGGGGTCATTAGTTCATAGCCCATATATGGAGTTCCGCGTTACATAA
CTTACGGTAAATGGCCCGCCTGGCTGACCGCCCAACGACCCCCGCCCATTGACGTCAATAATGACGTATG
TTCCCATAGTAACGCCAATAGGGACTTTCCATTGACGTCAATGGGTGGAGTATTTACGGTAAACTGCCCA
CTTGGCAGTACATCAAGTGTATCATATGCCAAGTACGCCCCCTATTGACGTCAATGACGGTAAATGGCCC
GCCTGGCATTATGCCCAGTACATGACCTTATGGGACTTTCCTACTTGGCAGTACATCTACGTATTAGTCA
TCGCTATTACCATGGTGATGCGGTTTTGGCAGTACATCAATGGGCGTGGATAGCGGTTTGACTCACGGGG
ATTTCCAAGTCTCCACCCCATTGACGTCAATGGGAGTTTGTTTTGGCACCAAAATCAACGGGACTTTCCA
AAATGTCGTAACAACTCCGCCCCATTGACGCAAATGGGCGGTAGGCGTGTACGGTGGGAGGTCTATATAA
GCAGAGCTGGTTTAGTGAACCGTCAGATCCGCTAGCGCTACCGGTCGCCACCATGCCAAAGAAGAAGCGA
AAGGTAGCAGATCCAGTGAGCAAGGGCGAGGAGCTGTTCACCGGGGTGGTGCCCATCCTGGTCGAGCTGG
ACGGCGACGTAAACGGCCACAAGTTCAGCGTGTCCGGCGAGGGCGAGGGCGATGCCACCTACGGCAAGCT
GACCCTGAAGTTCATCTGCACCACCGGCAAGCTGCCCGTGCCCTGGCCCACCCTCGTGACCACCCTGACC
TACGGCGTGCAGTGCTTCAGCCGCTACCCCGACCACATGAAGCAGCACGACTTCTTCAAGTCCGCCATGC
CCGAAGGCTACGTCCAGGAGCGCACCATCTTCTTCAAGGACGACGGCAACTACAAGACCCGCGCCGAGGT
GAAGTTCGAGGGCGACACCCTGGTGAACCGCATCGAGCTGAAGGGCATCGACTTCAAGGAGGACGGCAAC
ATCCTGGGGCACAAGCTGGAGTACAACTACAACAGCCACAACGTCTATATCATGGCCGACAAGCAGAAGA
ACGGCATCAAGGTGAACTTCAAGATCCGCCACAACATCGAGGACGGCAGCGTGCAGCTCGCCGACCACTA
CCAGCAGAACACCCCCATCGGCGACGGCCCCGTGCTGCTGCCCGACAACCACTACCTGAGCACCCAGTCC
GCCCTGAGCAAAGACCCCAACGAGAAGCGCGATCACATGGTCCTGCTGGAGTTCGTGACCGCCGCCGGGA
TCACTCTCGGCATGGACGAGCTGTACAAGTCCGGACTCAGATCTCGAGTGGCTACTGGACAGGATCGAGT
GGTTGCTCTCGTGGACATGGACTGTTTTTTTGTTCAAGTGGAGCAGCGGCAAAATCCTCATTTGAGGAAT
AAACCTTGTGCAGTTGTACAGTACAAATCATGGAAGGGTGGTGGAATAATTGCAGTGAGTTATGAAGCTC
GTGCATTTGGAGTCACTAGAAGTATGTGGGCAGATGATGCTAAGAAGTTATGTCCAGATCTTCTACTGGC
ACAAGTTCGTGAGTCCCGTGGGAAAGCTAACCTCACCAAGTACCGGGAAGCCAGTGTTGAAGTGATGGAG
ATAATGTCTCGTTTTGCTGTGATTGAACGTGCCAGCATTGATGAGGCTTACGTAGATCTGACCAGTGCTG
TACAAGAGAGACTACAAAAGCTACAAGGTCAGCCTATCTCGGCAGACTTGTTGCCAAGCACTTACATTGA
AGGGTTGCCCCAAGGCCCTACAACGGCAGAAGAGACTGTTCAGAAAGAGGGGATGCGAAAACAAGGCTTA
TTTCAATGGCTCGATTCTCTTCAGATTGATAACCTCACCTCTCCAGACCTGCAGCTCACCGTGGGAGCAG
TGATTGTGGAGGAAATGAGAGCAGCCATAGAGAGGGAGACTGGTTTTCAGTGTTCAGCTGGAATTTCACA
CAATAAGGTCCTGGCAAAACTGGCCTGTGGACTAAACAAGCCCAACCGCCAAACCCTGGTTTCACATGGG
TCAGTCCCACAGCTCTTCAGCCAAATGCCCATTCGCAAAATCCGTAGTCTTGGAGGAAAGCTAGGGGCCT
CTGTCATTGAGATCCTAGGGATAGAATACATGGGTGAACTGACCCAGTTCACTGAATCCCAGCTCCAGAG
TCATTTTGGGGAGAAGAATGGGTCTTGGCTATATGCCATGTGCCGAGGGATTGAACATGATCCAGTTAAA
CCCAGGCAACTACCCAAAACCATTGGCTGTAGTAAGAACTTCCCAGGAAAAACAGCTCTTGCTACTCGGG
AACAGGTACAATGGTGGCTGTTGCAATTAGCCCAGGAACTAGAGGAGAGACTGACTAAAGACCGAAATGA
TAATGACAGGGTAGCCACCCAGCTGGTTGTGAGCATTCGTGTACAAGGAGACAAACGCCTCAGCAGCCTG
CGCCGCTGCTGTGCCCTTACCCGCTATGATGCTCACAAGATGAGCCATGATGCATTTACTGTCATCAAGA
ACTGTAATACTTCTGGAATCCAGACAGAATGGTCTCCTCCTCTCACAATGCTTTTCCTCTGTGCTACAAA
ATTTTCTGCCTCTGCCCCTTCATCTTCTACAGACATCACCAGCTTCTTGAGCAGTGACCCAAGTTCTCTG
CCAAAGGTGCCAGTTACCAGCTCAGAAGCTAAGACCCAGGGAAGTGGCCCAGCGGTGACAGCCACTAAGA
AAGCAACCACGTCTCTGGAATCATTCTTCCAAAAAGCTGCAGAAAGGCAGAAAGTTAAAGAAGCTTCGCT
TTCATCTCTTACTGCTCCCACTCAGGCTCCCATGAGCAATTCACCATCCAAGCCCTCATTACCTTTTCAA
ACCAGTCAAAGTACAGGAACTGAGCCCTTCTTTAAGCAGAAAAGTCTGCTTCTAAAGCAGAAACAGCTTA
ATAATTCTTCAGTTTCTTCCCCCCAACAAAACCCATGGTCCAACTGTAAAGCATTACCAAACTCTTTACC
AACAGAGTATCCAGGGTGTGTCCCTGTTTGTGAAGGGGTGTCGAAGCTAGAAGAATCCTCTAAAGCAACT
CCTGCAGAGATGGATTTGGCCCACAACAGCCAAAGCATGCACGCCTCTTCAGCTTCCAAATCTGTGCTGG
AGGTGACTCAGAAAGCAACCCCAAATCCAAGTCTTCTAGCTGCT
[93 nt withheld, positions 3265-3357]
AAATCCTTTTTGCAGCCCCACTCTTCAAACCCCCAGGTTGTTTCTGCCGTATCTCATCAAGGCCGCAGAA
ATCCCCGCAGCCCTTTGGCCTGCACTAATCGCCGCCCCAGGCCTGAGGGCATGCAAACATTGGAATCATT
TTTTCGCCCATTAACACATTAGGGATCCACCGGATCTAGATAACTGATCATAATCAGCCATACCACATTT
GTAGAGGTTTTACTTGCTTTAAAAAACCTCCCACACCTCCCCCTGAACCTGAAACATAAAATGAATGCAA
TTGTTGTTGTTAACTTGTTTATTGCAGCTTATAATGGTTACAAATAAAGCAATAGCATCACAAATTTCAC
AAATAAAGCATTTTTTTCACTGCATTCTAGTTGTGGTTTGTCCAAACTCATCAATGTATCTTAACGCGTA
AATTGTAAGCGTTAATATTTTGTTAAAATTCGCGTTAAATTTTTGTTAAATCAGCTCATTTTTTAACCAA
TAGGCCGAAATCGGCAAAATCCCTTATAAATCAAAAGAATAGACCGAGATAGGGT
[37 nt withheld, positions 3903-3939]
AAAGAACGTGGACTCCAACGTCAAAGG
[49 nt withheld, positions 3967-4015]
T
[91 nt withheld, positions 4017-4107]
G
[124 nt withheld, positions 4109-4232]
CAGGTGGCACTTTTCGGGGAAATGTGCGCGGAACCCCTATTTGTTTATTTTTCTAAATACATTCAAATAT
GTATCCGCTCATGAGACAATAACCCTGATAAATGCTTCAATAATATTGAAAAAGGAAGAGTCCTGAGGCG
GAAAGAACCAGCTGTGGAATGTGTGTCAGTTAGGGTGTGGAAAGTCCCCAGGCTCCCCAGCAGGCAGAAG
TATGCAAAGCATGCATCTCAATTAGTCAGCAACCAGGTGTGGAAAGTCCCCAGGCTCCCCAGCAGGCAGA
AGTATGCAAAGCATGCATCTCAATTAGTCAGCAACCATAGTCCCGCCCCTAACTCCGCCCATCCCGCCCC
TAACTCCGCCCAGTTCCGCCCATTCTCCGCCCCATGGCTGACTAATTTTTTTTATTTATGCAGAGGCCGA
GGCCGCCTCGGCCTCTGAGCTATTCCAGAAGTAGTGAGGAGGCTTTTTTGGAGGCCTAGGCTTTTGCAAA
GATCGATCAAGAGACAGGATGAGGATCGTTTCGCATGATTGAACAAGATGGATTGCACGCAGGTTCTCCG
GCCGCTTGGGTGGAGAGGCTATTCGGCTATGACTGGGCACAACAGACAATCGGCTGCTCTGATGCCGCCG
TGTTCCGGCTGTCAGCGCAGGGGCGCCCGGTTCTTTTTGTCAAGACCGACCTGTCCGGTGCCCTGAATGA
ACTGCAAGACGAGGCAGCGCGGCTATCGTGGCTGGCCACGACGGGCGTTCCTTGCGCAGCTGTGCTCGAC
GTTGTCACTGAAGCGGGAAGGGACTGGCTGCTATTGGGCGAAGTGCCGGGGCAGGATCTCCTGTCATCTC
ACCTTGCTCCTGCCGAGAAAGTATCCATCATGGCTGATGCAATGCGGCGGCTGCATACGCTTGATCCGGC
TACCTGCCCATTCGACCACCAAGCGAAACATCGCATCGAGCGAGCACGTACTCGGATGGAAGCCGGTCTT
GTCGATCAGGATGATCTGGACGAAGAGCATCAGGGGCTCGCGCCAGCCGAACTGTTCGCCAGGCTCAAGG
CGAGCATGCCCGACGGCGAGGATCTCGTCGTGACCCATGGCGATGCCTGCTTGCCGAATATCATGGTGGA
AAATGGCCGCTTTTCTGGATTCATCGACTGTGGCCGGCTGGGTGTGGCGGACCGCTATCAGGACATAGCG
TTGGCTACCCGTGATATTGCTGAAGAGCTTGGCGGCGAATGGGCTGACCGCTTCCTCGTGCTTTACGGTA
TCGCCGCTCCCGATTCGCAGCGCATCGCCTTCTATCGCCTTCTTGACGAGTTCTTCTGAGCGGGACTCTG
GGGTTCGAAATGACCGACCAAGCGACGCCCAACCTGCCATCACGAGATTTCGATTCCACCGCCGCCTTCT
ATGAAAGGTTGGGCTTCGGAATCGTTTTCCGGGACGCCGGCTGGATGATCCTCCAGCGCGGGGATCTCAT
GCTGGAGTTCTTCGCCCACCCTAGGGGGAGGCTAACTGAAACACGGAAGGAGACAATACCGGAAGGAACC
CGCGCTATGACGGCAATAAAAAGACAGAATAAAACGCACGGTGTTGGGTCGTTTGTTCATAAACGCGGGG
TTCGGTCCCAGGGCTGGCACTCTGTCGATACCCCACCGAGACCCCATTGGGGCCAATACGCCCGCGTTTC
TTCCTTTTCCCCACCCCACCCCCCAAGTTCGGGTGAAGGCCCAGGGCTCGCAGCCAACGTCGGGGCGGCA
GGCCCTGCCATAGCCTCAGGTTACTCATATATACTTTAGATTGATTTAAAACTTCATTTTTAATTTAAAA
GGATCTAGGTGAAGATCCTTTTTGATAATCTCATGACCAAAATCCCTTAACGTGAGTTTTCGTTCCACTG
AGCGTCAGACCCCGTAGAAAAGATCAAAGGATCTTCTTGAGATCCTTTTTTTCTGCGCGTAATCTGCTGC
TTGCAAACAAAAAAACCACCGCTACCAGCGGTGGTTTGTTTGCCGGATCAAGAGCTACCAACTCTTTTTC
CGAAGGTAACTGGCTTCAGCAGAGCGCAGATACCAAATACTGTTCTTCTAGTGTAGCCGTAGTTAGGCCA
CCACTTCAAGAACTCTGTAGCACCGCCTACATACCTCGCTCTGCTAATCCTGTTACCAGTGGCTGCTGCC
AGTGGCGATAAGTCGTGTCTTACCGGGTTGGACTCAAGACGATAGTTACCGGATAAGGCGCAGCGGTCGG
GCTGAACGGGGGGTTCGTGCACACAGCCCAGCTTGGAGCGAACGACCTACACCGAACTGAGATACCTACA
GCGTGAGCTATGAGAAAGCGCCACGCTTCCCGAAGGGAGAAAGGCGGACAGGTATCCGGTAAGCGGCAGG
GTCGGAACAGGAGAGCGCACGAGGGAGCTTCCAGGGGGAAACGCCTGGTATCTTTATAGTCCTGTCGGGT
TTCGCCACCTCTGACTTGAGCGTCGATTTTTGTGATGCTCGTCAGGGGGGCGGAGCCTATGGAAAAACGC
CAGCAACGCGGCCTTTTTACGGTTCCTGGCCTTTTGCTGGCCTTTTGCTCACATGTTCTTTCCTGCGTTA
TCCCCTGATTCTGTGGATAACCGTATTACCGCCATGCAT
